>Addgene plasmid #86452 | pSLfa[UAS-Tc'hsp_p-tGFP-SV40]fa | addgene full sequence | sequence record 170902 | Addgene NGS Result
TCTTCCGCTTCCTCGCTCACTGACTCGCTGCGCTCGGTCGTTCGGCTGCGGCGAGCGGTATCAGCTCACT
CAAAGGCGGTAATACGGTTATCCACAGAATCAGGGGATAACGCAGGAAAGAACATGTGAGCAAAAGGCCA
GCAAAAGGCCAGGAACCGTAAAAAGGCCGCGTTGCTGGCGTTTTTCCATAGGCTCCGCCCCCCTGACGAG
CATCACAAAAATCGACGCTCAAGTCAGAGGTGGCGAAACCCGACAGGACTATAAAGATACCAGGCGTTTC
CCCCTGGAAGCTCCCTCGTGCGCTCTCCTGTTCCGACCCTGCCGCTTACCGGATACCTGTCCGCCTTTCT
CCCTTCGGGAAGCGTGGCGCTTTCTCATAGCTCACGCTGTAGGTATCTCAGTTCGGTGTAGGTCGTTCGC
TCCAAGCTGGGCTGTGTGCACGAACCCCCCGTTCAGCCCGACCGCTGCGCCTTATCCGGTAACTATCGTC
TTGAGTCCAACCCGGTAAGACACGACTTATCGCCACTGGCAGCAGCCACTGGTAACAGGATTAGCAGAGC
GAGGTATGTAGGCGGTGCTACAGAGTTCTTGAAGTGGTGGCCTAACTACGGCTACACTAGAAGAACAGTA
TTTGGTATCTGCGCTCTGCTGAAGCCAGTTACCTTCGGAAAAAGAGTTGGTAGCTCTTGATCCGGCAAAC
AAACCACCGCTGGTAGCGGTGGTTTTTTTGTTTGCAAGCAGCAGATTACGCGCAGAAAAAAAGGATCTCA
AGAAGATCCTTTGATCTTTTCTACGGGGTCTGACGCTCAGTGGAACGAAAACTCACGTTAAGGGATTTTG
GTCATGAGATTATCAAAAAGGATCTTCACCTAGATCCTTTTAAATTAAAAATGAAGTTTTAAATCAATCT
AAAGTATATATGAGTAAACTTGGTCTGACAGTTACCAATGCTTAATCAGTGAGGCACCTATCTCAGCGAT
CTGTCTATTTCGTTCATCCATAGTTGCCTGACTCCCCGTCGTGTAGATAACTACGATACGGGAGGGCTTA
CCATCTGGCCCCAGTGCTGCAATGATACCGCGAGACCCACGCTCACCGGCTCCAGATTTATCAGCAATAA
ACCAGCCAGCCGGAAGGGCCGAGCGCAGAAGTGGTCCTGCAACTTTATCCGCCTCCATCCAGTCTATTAA
TTGTTGCCGGGAAGCTAGAGTAAGTAGTTCGCCAGTTAATAGTTTGCGCAACGTTGTTGCCATTGCTACA
GGCATCGTGGTGTCACGCTCGTCGTTTGGTATGGCTTCATTCAGCTCCGGTTCCCAACGATCAAGGCGAG
TTACATGATCCCCCATGTTGTGCAAAAAAGCGGTTAGCTCCTTCGGTCCTCCGATCGTTGTCAGAAGTAA
GTTGGCCGCAGTGTTATCACTCATGGTTATGGCAGCACTGCATAATTCTCTTACTGTCATGCCATCCGTA
AGATGCTTTTCTGTGACTGGTGAGTACTCAACCAAGTCATTCTGAGAATAGTGTATGCGGCGACCGAGTT
GCTCTTGCCCGGCGTCAATACGGGATAATACCGCGCCACATAGCAGAACTTTAAAAGTGCTCATCATTGG
AAAACGTTCTTCGGGGCGAAAACTCTCAAGGATCTTACCGCTGTTGAGATCCAGTTCGATGTAACCCACT
CGTGCACCCAACTGATCTTCAGCATCTTTTACTTTCACCAGCGTTTCTGGGTGAGCAAAAACAGGAAGGC
AAAATGCCGCAAAAAAGGGAATAAGGGCGACACGGAAATGTTGAATACTCATACTCTTCCTTTTTCAATA
TTATTGAAGCATTTATCAGGGTTATTGTCTCATGAGCGGATACATATTTGAATGTATTTAGAAAAATAAA
CAAATAGGGGTTCCGCGCACATTTCCCCGAAAAGTGCCACCTGACGTCTAAGAAACCATTATTATCATGA
CATTAACCTATAAAAATAGGCGTATCACGAGGCCCTTTCGTCTCGCGCGTTTCGGTGATGACGGTGAAAA
CCTCTGACACATGCAGCTCCCGGAGACGGTCACAGCTTGTCTGTAAGCGGATGCCGGGAGCAGACAAGCC
CGTCAGGGCGCGTCAGCGGGTGTTGGCGGGTGTCGGGGCTGGCTTAACTATGCGGCATCAGAGCAGATTG
TACTGAGAGTGCACCATAAAATTGTAAACGTTAATATTTTGTTAAAATTCGCGTTAAATTTTTGTTAAAT
CAGCTCATTTTTTAACCAATAGGCCGAAATCGGCAAAATCCCTTATAAATCAAAAGAATAGCCCGAGATA
GGGT
[37 nt withheld, positions 2315-2351]
AAAGAACGTGGACTCCAACGTCAAAGG
[141 nt withheld, positions 2379-2519]
G
[142 nt withheld, positions 2521-2662]
TATGCGGTGTGAAATACCGCACAGATGCGTAAGGAGAAAATACCGCATCAGGCGCCATTCGCCATTCAGG
CTGCGCAACTGTTGGGAAGGGCGATCGGTGCGGGCCTCTTCGCTATTACGCCAGCTGGCGAAAGGGGGAT
GTGCTGCAAGGCGATTAAGTTGGGTAACGCCAGGGTTTTCCCAGTCACGACGTTGTAAAACGACGGCCAG
TGCCAAGCTGGCCGGCCTAGGCGCGCCAAGCTTAAGATACATTGATGAGTTTGGACAAACCACAACTAGA
ATGCAGTGAAAAAAATGCTTTATTTGTGAAATTTGTGATGCTATTGCTTTATTTGTAACCATTATAAGCT
GCAATAAACAAGTTAACAACAACAATTGCATTCATTTTATGTTTCAGGTTCAGGGGGAGGTGTGGGAGGT
TTTTTAAAGCAAGTAAAACCTCTACAAATGTGGTATGGCTGATTATGATCTAGAGTCGCGGCCGCTTTAT
TCTTCACCGGCATCTGCATCCGGGGTCTTGAAGGCGTGCTGGTACTCCACGATGCCCAGCTCGGTGTTGC
TGTGATCCTCCTCCACGCGGCGGAAGGCGAACATGGGGCCCCCGTTCTGCAGGATGCTGGGGTGGATGGC
GCTCTTGAAGTGCATGTGGCTGTCCACCACGGAGCTGTAGTAGCCGCCGTCGCGCAGGCTGAAGGTGCGG
GTGAAGCTGCCATCCAGATCGTTATCGCCCATGGGGTGCAGGTGCTCCACGGTGGCGTTGCTGCGGATGA
TCTTGTCGGTGAAGATCACGCTGTCCTCGGGGAAGCCGGTGCCCATCACCTTGAAGTCGCCGATCACGCG
GCCGGCCTCGTAGCGGTAGCTGAAGCTCACGTGCAGCACGCCGCCGTCCTCGTACTTCTCGATGCGGGTG
TTGGTGTAGCCGCCGTTGTTGATGGCGTGCAGGAAGGGGTTCTCGTAGCCGCTGGGGTAGGTGCCGAAGT
GGTAGAAGCCGTAGCCCATCACGTGGCTCAGCAGGTAGGGGCTGAAGGTCAGGGCGCCTTTGGTGCTCTT
CATCTTGTTGGTCATGCGGCCCTGCTCGGGGGTGCCCTCTCCGCCGCCCACCAGCTCGAACTCCACGCCG
TTCAGGGTGCCGGTGATGCGGCACTCGATCTCCATGGCGGGCAGGCCGCTCTCGTCGCTCTCCATGGTGG
CGACCGGTACCACTTTGAATTCACTAGTAAATAATTCACTCAACTTTGTTAAAGTCGCTTTGAAAATTTG
CTTTGAGTCGCTTGCTTAGCTTTGTTGCTTTCGCTTCGCTTGATTCAAATTCACTGACAACGCGCCGCGA
GACCGCGCTTATATATGAAACGGATCTCCGGCGCTCGCTAGAGTCTCCGCTCGGAGGACAGTACTCCGCT
CGGAGGACAGTACTCCGCTCGGAGGACAGTACTCCGCTCGGAGGACAGTACTCCGCTCGGAGGACAGTAC
TCCGACCTGCAGATATCGATCGCGCGCAGATCTGTCATGATGATCATTGCAATTGGATCCATATATAGGG
CCCGGGTTATAATTACCTCAGGTCGACGTCCCATGGCCATTCGAATTCGGCCGGCCTAGGCGCGCCAATT
CGTAATCATGTCATAGCTGTTTCCTGTGTGAAATTGTTATCCGCTCACAATTCCACACAACATACGAGCC
GGAAGCATAAAGTGTAAAGCCTGGGGTGCCTAATGAGTGAGCTAACTCACATTAATTGCGTTGCGCTCAC
TGCCCGCTTTCCAGTCGGGAAACCTGTCGTGCCAGCTGCATTAATGAATCGGCCAACGCGCGGGGAGAGG
CGGTTTGCGTATTGGGCGC
Features (pLannotate 1.2.2; 16 found; start..end, strand, type, name):
    183..771     -  rep_origin     ori: high-copy-number ColE1/pMB1/pBR322/pUC origin of replication
    942..1802    -  CDS            AmpR: β-lactamase; bla; confers resistance to ampicillin, carbenicillin, and related antibiotics
   1803..1907    -  promoter       AmpR promoter: bla
   2002..2037    +  CDS            rop (fragment): Rop protein, which maintains plasmids at low copy number; rop
   2139..2188    +  misc_feature   bom (fragment): basis of mobility region from pBR322
   2264..2644    -  rep_origin     M13 ori (sequence partly withheld): M13 bacteriophage origin of replication; arrow indicates direction of (+) strand synthesis
   2663..2714    +  misc_feature   bom (fragment): basis of mobility region from pBR322
   2720..2874    -  CDS            lacZα (fragment): LacZα fragment of β-galactosidase; lacZ fragment
   2905..3026    -  polyA_signal   SV40 poly(A) signal: SV40 polyadenylation signal
   3049..3132    -  CDS            large T antigen (fragment): large T antigen from SV40 (simian virus 40)
   3149..3847    -  CDS            TurboGFP: improved green fluorescent protein from Pontellina plumata (Evdokimov et al., 2006) mammalian codon-optimized
   4042..4136    -  protein_bind   5X UAS: five tandem copies of the "ScaI site" 17-mer CGGAGTACTGTCCTCCG, an upstream activating sequence (UAS) that efficiently binds yeast Gal4 (Webster et al., 1988; Pfeiffer et al., 2010) GAL4
   4306..4322    -  protein_bind   lac operator: The lac repressor binds to the lac operator to inhibit transcription in E. coli. This inhibition can be relieved by adding lactose or isopropyl-β-D-thiogalactopyranoside (IPTG). lac repressor encoded by lacI
   4330..4360    -  promoter       lac promoter: promoter for the E. coli lac operon
   4375..4396    -  protein_bind   CAP binding site: CAP binding activates transcription in the presence of cAMP. E. coli catabolite activator protein
   4409..4501    -  CDS            lacI (fragment): lac repressor; lacI; The lac repressor binds to the lac operator to inhibit transcription in E. coli. This inhibition can be relieved by adding lactose or isopropyl-β-D-thiogalactopyranoside (IPTG).
