[The description below was written by a language model from this plasmid's Addgene catalogue record and pLannotate feature annotations shown in this document.]
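Description:
pSLfa[UAS-Tc'hsp_p-tGFP-SV40]fa is a small bacterial shuttle plasmid, built on the pSL1180 cloning backbone, that carries a GAL4/UAS responder cassette for misexpression experiments in the beetle Tribolium. It is classed as an insect expression vector. In E. coli it is maintained at high copy through a ColE1/pUC-type origin and selected with ampicillin via the β-lactamase gene. An M13 phage origin and remnants of the lac region (lac promoter and operator, CAP site, and lacZα and lacI fragments) are carried over from the backbone, along with short rop and bom fragments that have no stated role.

The payload lies on the minus strand of the 4.5 kb sequenced record. Five tandem Gal4-binding UAS sites sit upstream of the TurboGFP coding sequence, which is followed by an SV40 polyadenylation signal with a short adjoining large T antigen fragment typical of that terminator region. According to the construct name, a Tribolium hsp core promoter (Tc'hsp_p) links the UAS to the reporter. It is not annotated in the feature table but presumably occupies the unannotated gap between the UAS repeats and TurboGFP. In this arrangement the basal promoter should be largely silent on its own, with reporter transcription switched on only in cells that express Gal4, so green fluorescence reports the activity of a driver line.

The plasmid has no annotated transposon or integration elements and serves as an intermediate. The depositor notes that the cassette can be excised with FseI or AscI, presumably for transfer into a transformation vector, and that tGFP can be exchanged for other open reading frames to build new responder constructs.
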