Addgene plasmid #86452: pSLfa[UAS-Tc'hsp_p-tGFP-SV40]fa
Purpose: UAS responder construct for misexpression in Tribolium; UAS drives tGFP expression; (Shuttle plasmid); tGFP can be exchanged by other ORFs
Depositing lab: Gregor Bucher. Depositing organization: Georg-August-Universitaet Goettingen.
Backbone
  Vector backbone: pSL1180
  Backbone size w/o insert (bp): 3400
  Vector type: Insect Expression
Growth in bacteria
  Bacterial resistance: Ampicillin, 100 μg/mL
  Growth temperature: 37°C
  Growth strain: DH5alpha
  Copy number: High Copy
Gene/Insert
  Gene/Insert name: UAS-Tc'hsp_p-tGFP-SV40
  Cloning method: Restriction Enzyme; 5′ cloning site unknown (unknown if destroyed); 3′ cloning site unknown (unknown if destroyed)
Terms and licenses: Academic/Nonprofit Terms; Industry Terms: Not Available to Industry
Depositor comments: cassette can be excised by FseI or AscI; Literature: Schinko et al. 2010 doi: 10.1186/1471-213X-10-53
How to cite: pSLfa[UAS-Tc'hsp_p-tGFP-SV40]fa was a gift from Gregor Bucher (Addgene plasmid # 86452 ; http://n2t.net/addgene:86452 ; RRID:Addgene_86452)
